Addgene plasmid #121190: pMK389 (mCherry-BSD)
Purpose: C-terminal tagging
Depositing lab: Masato Kanemaki. Depositing organization: National Institute of Genetics. Publication: Generation of conditional auxin-inducible degron (AID) cells and tight control of degron-fused proteins using the degradation inhibitor auxinole. Yesbolatova A, Natsume T, Hayashi KI, Kanemaki MT. Methods. 2019 Apr 23. pii: S1046-2023(18)30331-1. doi: 10.1016/j.ymeth.2019.04.010. PubMed 31026591.
Backbone
  Vector backbone: pBluescript
  Vector type: CRISPR
Growth in bacteria
  Bacterial resistance: Ampicillin, 100 μg/mL
  Growth temperature: 37°C
  Growth strain: DH5alpha
  Copy number: High Copy
Gene/Insert
  Gene/Insert name: mCherry-BSD
  Species: Synthetic
  Cloning method: Restriction Enzyme; 5′ cloning site Unknown (unknown if destroyed); 3′ cloning site Unknown (unknown if destroyed)
Terms and licenses: Academic/Nonprofit Terms; Industry Terms: Not Available to Industry
How to cite: pMK389 (mCherry-BSD) was a gift from Masato Kanemaki (Addgene plasmid # 121190 ; http://n2t.net/addgene:121190 ; RRID:Addgene_121190)
