[The description below was written by a language model from this plasmid's Addgene catalogue record and pLannotate feature annotations shown in this document.]
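Description:
pMK389 (mCherry-BSD) is a 5,457 bp pBluescript-based plasmid catalogued as a CRISPR-type vector for C-terminal tagging. It serves as a source of a tag-plus-marker cassette rather than as an expression vector. It is maintained in E. coli at high copy through a ColE1/pUC-type origin and selected with ampicillin via the β-lactamase gene. The usual pBluescript remnants are also present: an f1 phage origin, lacZα and lacI fragments, the lac promoter/operator, and flanking T7 and T3 promoters. The depositor's sequence and the repository's sequencing result are the same length and carry the same 19 annotated features in the same order, differing only in where numbering begins.

The synthetic insert starts with a mammalian codon-optimised mCherry2 red fluorescent protein coding sequence. No mammalian promoter is annotated upstream of it, which fits a design in which the reporter is fused in frame to the 3' end of an endogenous gene and expressed from that gene's own promoter. The mCherry2 sequence is followed by an SV40 polyadenylation signal. The short "large T antigen" fragment annotated just before that signal is probably part of the SV40-derived terminator region rather than a functional element. Downstream lies a selection unit made up of the mouse PGK promoter, the blasticidin S deaminase gene and the PGK poly(A) signal. Two loxP sites in the same orientation bracket this unit, so Cre recombinase can remove the marker after blasticidin-resistant clones have been isolated.

The record lists no homology arms, guide RNA or Cas9, so locus-specific arms and the nuclease components would have to be supplied separately. The associated publication concerns generating auxin-inducible degron cell lines, which suggests this plasmid supplies a fluorescent tagging cassette within that toolkit.
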