Features (pLannotate 1.2.2; 19 found; start..end, strand, type, name):
      4..432     +  rep_origin     f1 ori (sequence partly withheld): f1 bacteriophage origin of replication; arrow indicates direction of (+) strand synthesis
    463..618     -  CDS            lacZα (fragment): LacZα fragment of β-galactosidase; lacZ fragment
    626..644     +  promoter       T7 promoter: promoter for bacteriophage T7 RNA polymerase
    683..1393    +  CDS            mCherry2: derivative of the monomeric red fluorescent protein mCherry mammalian codon-optimized
   1404..1488    +  CDS            large T antigen (fragment): large T antigen from SV40 (simian virus 40)
   1511..1632    +  polyA_signal   SV40 poly(A) signal: SV40 polyadenylation signal
   1663..1696    -  protein_bind   loxP: Cre-mediated recombination occurs in the 8-bp core sequence (GCATACAT). Cre recombinase
   1757..2256    +  promoter       PGK promoter: mouse phosphoglycerate kinase 1 promoter
   2286..2684    +  CDS            BSD: blasticidin S deaminase; Aspergillus terreus BSD; confers resistance to blasticidin
   2708..3160    +  polyA_signal   PGK poly(A) signal: mouse phosphoglycerate kinase 1 polyadenylation signal
   3187..3220    -  protein_bind   loxP: Cre-mediated recombination occurs in the 8-bp core sequence (GCATACAT). Cre recombinase
   3269..3287    -  promoter       T3 promoter: promoter for bacteriophage T3 RNA polymerase
   3332..3348    -  protein_bind   lac operator: The lac repressor binds to the lac operator to inhibit transcription in E. coli. This inhibition can be relieved by adding lactose or isopropyl-β-D-thiogalactopyranoside (IPTG). lac repressor encoded by lacI
   3356..3386    -  promoter       lac promoter: promoter for the E. coli lac operon
   3401..3422    -  protein_bind   CAP binding site: CAP binding activates transcription in the presence of cAMP. E. coli catabolite activator protein
   3435..3527    -  CDS            lacI (fragment): lac repressor; lacI; The lac repressor binds to the lac operator to inhibit transcription in E. coli. This inhibition can be relieved by adding lactose or isopropyl-β-D-thiogalactopyranoside (IPTG).
   3710..4298    -  rep_origin     ori: high-copy-number ColE1/pMB1/pBR322/pUC origin of replication
   4469..5329    -  CDS            AmpR: β-lactamase; bla; confers resistance to ampicillin, carbenicillin, and related antibiotics
   5330..5434    -  promoter       AmpR promoter: bla
>Addgene plasmid #121190 | pMK389 (mCherry-BSD) | depositor full sequence | sequence record 230637 | pMK389 (mCherry-BSD) sequence 5457 bps
CTG
[124 nt withheld, positions 4-127]
C
[91 nt withheld, positions 129-219]
A
[49 nt withheld, positions 221-269]
CCTTTGACGTTGGAGTCCACGTTCTTT
[37 nt withheld, positions 297-333]
ACCCTATCTCGGTCTATTCTTTTGATTTATAAGGGATTTTGCCGATTTCGGCCTATTGGTTAAAAAATGA
GCTGATTTAACAAAAATTTAACGCGAATTTTAACAAAATATTAACGCTTACAATTTCCATTCGCCATTCA
GGCTGCGCAACTGTTGGGAAGGGCGATCGGTGCGGGCCTCTTCGCTATTACGCCAGCTGGCGAAAGGGGG
ATGTGCTGCAAGGCGATTAAGTTGGGTAACGCCAGGGTTTTCCCAGTCACGACGTTGTAAAACGACGGCC
AGTGAGCGCGCGTAATACGACTCACTATAGGGCGAATTGGAGCTCGGATCCGGTGCAGGCGCCGCTAGCA
TGGTGAGCAAGGGCGAGGAGGATAACATGGCCATCATCAAGGAGTTCATGCGCTTCAAGGTGCACATGGA
GGGCTCCGTGAACGGCCACGAGTTCGAGATCGAGGGCGAGGGCGAGGGCCGCCCCTACGAGGGCACCCAG
ACCGCCAAGCTGAAGGTGACCAAGGGTGGCCCCCTGCCCTTCGCCTGGGACATCCTGTCCCCTCAGTTCA
TGTACGGCTCCAAGGCCTACGTGAAGCACCCCGCCGACATCCCCGACTACTTGAAGCTGTCCTTCCCCGA
GGGCTTCAATTGGGAGCGCGTGATGAACTTCGAGGACGGCGGCGTGGTGACCGTGACCCAGGACTCCTCC
CTGCAGGACGGCGAGTTCATCTACAAGGTGAAGCTGCGCGGCACCAACTTCCCCTCCGACGGCCCCGTAA
TGCAGTGTCGTACCATGGGCTGGGAGGCCTCCACTGAGCGGATGTACCCCGAGGACGGCGCCCTGAAGGG
CGAGATCAAGCAGAGGCTGAAGCTGAAGGACGGCGGCCACTACGACGCTGAGGTCAAGACCACCTACAAG
GCCAAGAAGCCCGTGCAGCTGCCCGGCGCCTACAACGTCGACATCAAGTTGGACATCCTTTCCCACAACG
AGGACTACACCATCGTGGAACAGTACGAACGCGCCGAGGGCCGCCACTCCACCGGCGGCATGGACGAGCT
GTACAAGTAATCTAGATAACTGATCATAATCAGCCATACCACATTTGTAGAGGTTTTACTTGCTTTAAAA
AACCTCCCACACCTCCCCCTGAACCTGAAACATAAAATGAATGCAATTGTTGTTGTTAACTTGTTTATTG
CAGCTTATAATGGTTACAAATAAAGCAATAGCATCACAAATTTCACAAATAAAGCATTTTTTTCACTGCA
TTCTAGTTGTGGTTTGTCCAAACTCATCAATGTATCTTAACGCGTCGATCATATTCAATAACCCTTAATA
TAACTTCGTATAATGTATGCTATACGAAGTTATTAGGTCTGAAGAGGAGTTTACGTCCAGCCAAGCTTAG
GATCTCGACCTCGAAATTCTACCGGGTAGGGGAGGCGCTTTTCCCAAGGCAGTCTGGAGCATGCGCTTTA
GCAGCCCCGCTGGGCACTTGGCGCTACACAAGTGGCCTCTGGCCTCGCACACATTCCACATCCACCGGTA
GGCGCCAACCGACTCCGTTCTTTGGTGGCCCCTTCGCGCCACCTTCTACTCCTCCCCTAGTCAGGAAGTT
CCCCCCCGCCCCGCAGCTCGCGTCGTGCAGGACGTGACAAATGGAAGTAGCACGTCTCACTAGTCTCGTG
CAGATGGACAGCACCGCTGAGCAATGGAAGCGGGTAGGCCTTTGGGGCAGCGGCCAATAGCAGCTTTGCT
CCTTCGCTTTCTGGGCTCAGAGGCTGGGAAGGGGTGGGTCCGGGGGCGGGCTCAGGGGCGGGCTCAGGGG
CGGGGCGGGCGCCCGAAGGTCCTCCGGAGGCCCGGCATTCTGCACGCTTCAAAAGCGCACGTCTGCCGCG
CTGTTCTCCTCTTCCTCATCTCCGGGCCTTTCGACCTGCATCCATCTAGATCTCGAGCCACCATGGCCAA
GCCTTTGTCTCAAGAAGAATCCACCCTCATTGAAAGAGCAACGGCTACAATCAACAGCATCCCCATCTCT
GAAGACTACAGCGTCGCCAGCGCAGCTCTCTCTAGCGACGGCCGCATCTTCACTGGTGTCAATGTATATC
ATTTTACTGGGGGACCTTGTGCAGAACTCGTGGTGCTGGGCACTGCTGCTGCTGCGGCAGCTGGCAACCT
GACTTGTATCGTCGCGATCGGAAATGAGAACAGGGGCATCTTGAGCCCCTGCGGACGGTGCCGACAGGTG
CTTCTCGATCTGCATCCTGGGATCAAAGCCATAGTGAAGGACAGTGATGGACAGCCGACGGCAGTTGGGA
TTCGTGAATTGCTGCCCTCTGGTTATGTGTGGGAGGGCTAATCGATGATATCAGATCCCCGGGATGCAGA
AATTGATGATCTATTAAACAATAAAGATGTCCACTAAAATGGAAGTTTTTCCTGTCATACTTTGTTAAGA
AGGGTGAGAACAGAGTACCTACATTTTGAATGGAAGGATTGGAGCTACGGGGGTGGGGGTGGGGTGGGAT
TAGATAAATGCCTGCTCTTTACTGAAGGCTCTTTACTATTGCTTTATGATAATGTTTCATAGTTGGATAT
CATAATTTAAACAAGCAAAACCAAATTAAGGGCCAGCTCATTCCTCCCACTCATGATCTATAGATCTATA
GATCTCTCGTGGGATCATTGTTTTTCTCTTGATTCCCACTTTGTGGTTCTAAGTACTGTGGTTTCCAAAT
GTGTCAGTTTCATAGCCTGAAGAACGAGATCAGCAGCCTCTGTTCCACATACACTTCATTCTCAGTATTG
TTTTGCCAAGTTCTAATTCCATCAGAAGCTGGTCGAGATCCGGAACCCTTAATATAACTTCGTATAATGT
ATGCTATACGAAGTTATTAGGTCCCTCGAAGAGGTTCACTAGGATCCGGTACCCAGCTTTTGTTCCCTTT
AGTGAGGGTTAATTGCGCGCTTGGCGTAATCATGGTCATAGCTGTTTCCTGTGTGAAATTGTTATCCGCT
CACAATTCCACACAACATACGAGCCGGAAGCATAAAGTGTAAAGCCTGGGGTGCCTAATGAGTGAGCTAA
CTCACATTAATTGCGTTGCGCTCACTGCCCGCTTTCCAGTCGGGAAACCTGTCGTGCCAGCTGCATTAAT
GAATCGGCCAACGCGCGGGGAGAGGCGGTTTGCGTATTGGGCGCTCTTCCGCTTCCTCGCTCACTGACTC
GCTGCGCTCGGTCGTTCGGCTGCGGCGAGCGGTATCAGCTCACTCAAAGGCGGTAATACGGTTATCCACA
GAATCAGGGGATAACGCAGGAAAGAACATGTGAGCAAAAGGCCAGCAAAAGGCCAGGAACCGTAAAAAGG
CCGCGTTGCTGGCGTTTTTCCATAGGCTCCGCCCCCCTGACGAGCATCACAAAAATCGACGCTCAAGTCA
GAGGTGGCGAAACCCGACAGGACTATAAAGATACCAGGCGTTTCCCCCTGGAAGCTCCCTCGTGCGCTCT
CCTGTTCCGACCCTGCCGCTTACCGGATACCTGTCCGCCTTTCTCCCTTCGGGAAGCGTGGCGCTTTCTC
ATAGCTCACGCTGTAGGTATCTCAGTTCGGTGTAGGTCGTTCGCTCCAAGCTGGGCTGTGTGCACGAACC
CCCCGTTCAGCCCGACCGCTGCGCCTTATCCGGTAACTATCGTCTTGAGTCCAACCCGGTAAGACACGAC
TTATCGCCACTGGCAGCAGCCACTGGTAACAGGATTAGCAGAGCGAGGTATGTAGGCGGTGCTACAGAGT
TCTTGAAGTGGTGGCCTAACTACGGCTACACTAGAAGGACAGTATTTGGTATCTGCGCTCTGCTGAAGCC
AGTTACCTTCGGAAAAAGAGTTGGTAGCTCTTGATCCGGCAAACAAACCACCGCTGGTAGCGGTGGTTTT
TTTGTTTGCAAGCAGCAGATTACGCGCAGAAAAAAAGGATCTCAAGAAGATCCTTTGATCTTTTCTACGG
GGTCTGACGCTCAGTGGAACGAAAACTCACGTTAAGGGATTTTGGTCATGAGATTATCAAAAAGGATCTT
CACCTAGATCCTTTTAAATTAAAAATGAAGTTTTAAATCAATCTAAAGTATATATGAGTAAACTTGGTCT
GACAGTTACCAATGCTTAATCAGTGAGGCACCTATCTCAGCGATCTGTCTATTTCGTTCATCCATAGTTG
CCTGACTCCCCGTCGTGTAGATAACTACGATACGGGAGGGCTTACCATCTGGCCCCAGTGCTGCAATGAT
ACCGCGAGACCCACGCTCACCGGCTCCAGATTTATCAGCAATAAACCAGCCAGCCGGAAGGGCCGAGCGC
AGAAGTGGTCCTGCAACTTTATCCGCCTCCATCCAGTCTATTAATTGTTGCCGGGAAGCTAGAGTAAGTA
GTTCGCCAGTTAATAGTTTGCGCAACGTTGTTGCCATTGCTACAGGCATCGTGGTGTCACGCTCGTCGTT
TGGTATGGCTTCATTCAGCTCCGGTTCCCAACGATCAAGGCGAGTTACATGATCCCCCATGTTGTGCAAA
AAAGCGGTTAGCTCCTTCGGTCCTCCGATCGTTGTCAGAAGTAAGTTGGCCGCAGTGTTATCACTCATGG
TTATGGCAGCACTGCATAATTCTCTTACTGTCATGCCATCCGTAAGATGCTTTTCTGTGACTGGTGAGTA
CTCAACCAAGTCATTCTGAGAATAGTGTATGCGGCGACCGAGTTGCTCTTGCCCGGCGTCAATACGGGAT
AATACCGCGCCACATAGCAGAACTTTAAAAGTGCTCATCATTGGAAAACGTTCTTCGGGGCGAAAACTCT
CAAGGATCTTACCGCTGTTGAGATCCAGTTCGATGTAACCCACTCGTGCACCCAACTGATCTTCAGCATC
TTTTACTTTCACCAGCGTTTCTGGGTGAGCAAAAACAGGAAGGCAAAATGCCGCAAAAAAGGGAATAAGG
GCGACACGGAAATGTTGAATACTCATACTCTTCCTTTTTCAATATTATTGAAGCATTTATCAGGGTTATT
GTCTCATGAGCGGATACATATTTGAATGTATTTAGAAAAATAAACAAATAGGGGTTCCGCGCACATTTCC
CCGAAAAGTGCCAC
