Features (pLannotate 1.2.2; 19 found; start..end, strand, type, name):
    125..143     +  promoter       T7 promoter: promoter for bacteriophage T7 RNA polymerase
    182..892     +  CDS            mCherry2: derivative of the monomeric red fluorescent protein mCherry mammalian codon-optimized
    903..987     +  CDS            large T antigen (fragment): large T antigen from SV40 (simian virus 40)
   1010..1131    +  polyA_signal   SV40 poly(A) signal: SV40 polyadenylation signal
   1162..1195    -  protein_bind   loxP: Cre-mediated recombination occurs in the 8-bp core sequence (GCATACAT). Cre recombinase
   1256..1755    +  promoter       PGK promoter: mouse phosphoglycerate kinase 1 promoter
   1785..2183    +  CDS            BSD: blasticidin S deaminase; Aspergillus terreus BSD; confers resistance to blasticidin
   2207..2659    +  polyA_signal   PGK poly(A) signal: mouse phosphoglycerate kinase 1 polyadenylation signal
   2686..2719    -  protein_bind   loxP: Cre-mediated recombination occurs in the 8-bp core sequence (GCATACAT). Cre recombinase
   2768..2786    -  promoter       T3 promoter: promoter for bacteriophage T3 RNA polymerase
   2831..2847    -  protein_bind   lac operator: The lac repressor binds to the lac operator to inhibit transcription in E. coli. This inhibition can be relieved by adding lactose or isopropyl-β-D-thiogalactopyranoside (IPTG). lac repressor encoded by lacI
   2855..2885    -  promoter       lac promoter: promoter for the E. coli lac operon
   2900..2921    -  protein_bind   CAP binding site: CAP binding activates transcription in the presence of cAMP. E. coli catabolite activator protein
   2934..3026    -  CDS            lacI (fragment): lac repressor; lacI; The lac repressor binds to the lac operator to inhibit transcription in E. coli. This inhibition can be relieved by adding lactose or isopropyl-β-D-thiogalactopyranoside (IPTG).
   3209..3797    -  rep_origin     ori: high-copy-number ColE1/pMB1/pBR322/pUC origin of replication
   3968..4828    -  CDS            AmpR: β-lactamase; bla; confers resistance to ampicillin, carbenicillin, and related antibiotics
   4829..4933    -  promoter       AmpR promoter: bla
   4960..5388    +  rep_origin     f1 ori (sequence partly withheld): f1 bacteriophage origin of replication; arrow indicates direction of (+) strand synthesis
   5419..117     -  CDS            lacZα (fragment) (across the origin): LacZα fragment of β-galactosidase; lacZ fragment
>Addgene plasmid #121190 | pMK389 (mCherry-BSD) | addgene full sequence | sequence record 234561 | Addgene NGS Result
GGTGCGGGCCTCTTCGCTATTACGCCAGCTGGCGAAAGGGGGATGTGCTGCAAGGCGATTAAGTTGGGTA
ACGCCAGGGTTTTCCCAGTCACGACGTTGTAAAACGACGGCCAGTGAGCGCGCGTAATACGACTCACTAT
AGGGCGAATTGGAGCTCGGATCCGGTGCAGGCGCCGCTAGCATGGTGAGCAAGGGCGAGGAGGATAACAT
GGCCATCATCAAGGAGTTCATGCGCTTCAAGGTGCACATGGAGGGCTCCGTGAACGGCCACGAGTTCGAG
ATCGAGGGCGAGGGCGAGGGCCGCCCCTACGAGGGCACCCAGACCGCCAAGCTGAAGGTGACCAAGGGTG
GCCCCCTGCCCTTCGCCTGGGACATCCTGTCCCCTCAGTTCATGTACGGCTCCAAGGCCTACGTGAAGCA
CCCCGCCGACATCCCCGACTACTTGAAGCTGTCCTTCCCCGAGGGCTTCAATTGGGAGCGCGTGATGAAC
TTCGAGGACGGCGGCGTGGTGACCGTGACCCAGGACTCCTCCCTGCAGGACGGCGAGTTCATCTACAAGG
TGAAGCTGCGCGGCACCAACTTCCCCTCCGACGGCCCCGTAATGCAGTGTCGTACCATGGGCTGGGAGGC
CTCCACTGAGCGGATGTACCCCGAGGACGGCGCCCTGAAGGGCGAGATCAAGCAGAGGCTGAAGCTGAAG
GACGGCGGCCACTACGACGCTGAGGTCAAGACCACCTACAAGGCCAAGAAGCCCGTGCAGCTGCCCGGCG
CCTACAACGTCGACATCAAGTTGGACATCCTTTCCCACAACGAGGACTACACCATCGTGGAACAGTACGA
ACGCGCCGAGGGCCGCCACTCCACCGGCGGCATGGACGAGCTGTACAAGTAATCTAGATAACTGATCATA
ATCAGCCATACCACATTTGTAGAGGTTTTACTTGCTTTAAAAAACCTCCCACACCTCCCCCTGAACCTGA
AACATAAAATGAATGCAATTGTTGTTGTTAACTTGTTTATTGCAGCTTATAATGGTTACAAATAAAGCAA
TAGCATCACAAATTTCACAAATAAAGCATTTTTTTCACTGCATTCTAGTTGTGGTTTGTCCAAACTCATC
AATGTATCTTAACGCGTCGATCATATTCAATAACCCTTAATATAACTTCGTATAATGTATGCTATACGAA
GTTATTAGGTCTGAAGAGGAGTTTACGTCCAGCCAAGCTTAGGATCTCGACCTCGAAATTCTACCGGGTA
GGGGAGGCGCTTTTCCCAAGGCAGTCTGGAGCATGCGCTTTAGCAGCCCCGCTGGGCACTTGGCGCTACA
CAAGTGGCCTCTGGCCTCGCACACATTCCACATCCACCGGTAGGCGCCAACCGACTCCGTTCTTTGGTGG
CCCCTTCGCGCCACCTTCTACTCCTCCCCTAGTCAGGAAGTTCCCCCCCGCCCCGCAGCTCGCGTCGTGC
AGGACGTGACAAATGGAAGTAGCACGTCTCACTAGTCTCGTGCAGATGGACAGCACCGCTGAGCAATGGA
AGCGGGTAGGCCTTTGGGGCAGCGGCCAATAGCAGCTTTGCTCCTTCGCTTTCTGGGCTCAGAGGCTGGG
AAGGGGTGGGTCCGGGGGCGGGCTCAGGGGCGGGCTCAGGGGCGGGGCGGGCGCCCGAAGGTCCTCCGGA
GGCCCGGCATTCTGCACGCTTCAAAAGCGCACGTCTGCCGCGCTGTTCTCCTCTTCCTCATCTCCGGGCC
TTTCGACCTGCATCCATCTAGATCTCGAGCCACCATGGCCAAGCCTTTGTCTCAAGAAGAATCCACCCTC
ATTGAAAGAGCAACGGCTACAATCAACAGCATCCCCATCTCTGAAGACTACAGCGTCGCCAGCGCAGCTC
TCTCTAGCGACGGCCGCATCTTCACTGGTGTCAATGTATATCATTTTACTGGGGGACCTTGTGCAGAACT
CGTGGTGCTGGGCACTGCTGCTGCTGCGGCAGCTGGCAACCTGACTTGTATCGTCGCGATCGGAAATGAG
AACAGGGGCATCTTGAGCCCCTGCGGACGGTGCCGACAGGTGCTTCTCGATCTGCATCCTGGGATCAAAG
CCATAGTGAAGGACAGTGATGGACAGCCGACGGCAGTTGGGATTCGTGAATTGCTGCCCTCTGGTTATGT
GTGGGAGGGCTAATCGATGATATCAGATCCCCGGGATGCAGAAATTGATGATCTATTAAACAATAAAGAT
GTCCACTAAAATGGAAGTTTTTCCTGTCATACTTTGTTAAGAAGGGTGAGAACAGAGTACCTACATTTTG
AATGGAAGGATTGGAGCTACGGGGGTGGGGGTGGGGTGGGATTAGATAAATGCCTGCTCTTTACTGAAGG
CTCTTTACTATTGCTTTATGATAATGTTTCATAGTTGGATATCATAATTTAAACAAGCAAAACCAAATTA
AGGGCCAGCTCATTCCTCCCACTCATGATCTATAGATCTATAGATCTCTCGTGGGATCATTGTTTTTCTC
TTGATTCCCACTTTGTGGTTCTAAGTACTGTGGTTTCCAAATGTGTCAGTTTCATAGCCTGAAGAACGAG
ATCAGCAGCCTCTGTTCCACATACACTTCATTCTCAGTATTGTTTTGCCAAGTTCTAATTCCATCAGAAG
CTGGTCGAGATCCGGAACCCTTAATATAACTTCGTATAATGTATGCTATACGAAGTTATTAGGTCCCTCG
AAGAGGTTCACTAGGATCCGGTACCCAGCTTTTGTTCCCTTTAGTGAGGGTTAATTGCGCGCTTGGCGTA
ATCATGGTCATAGCTGTTTCCTGTGTGAAATTGTTATCCGCTCACAATTCCACACAACATACGAGCCGGA
AGCATAAAGTGTAAAGCCTGGGGTGCCTAATGAGTGAGCTAACTCACATTAATTGCGTTGCGCTCACTGC
CCGCTTTCCAGTCGGGAAACCTGTCGTGCCAGCTGCATTAATGAATCGGCCAACGCGCGGGGAGAGGCGG
TTTGCGTATTGGGCGCTCTTCCGCTTCCTCGCTCACTGACTCGCTGCGCTCGGTCGTTCGGCTGCGGCGA
GCGGTATCAGCTCACTCAAAGGCGGTAATACGGTTATCCACAGAATCAGGGGATAACGCAGGAAAGAACA
TGTGAGCAAAAGGCCAGCAAAAGGCCAGGAACCGTAAAAAGGCCGCGTTGCTGGCGTTTTTCCATAGGCT
CCGCCCCCCTGACGAGCATCACAAAAATCGACGCTCAAGTCAGAGGTGGCGAAACCCGACAGGACTATAA
AGATACCAGGCGTTTCCCCCTGGAAGCTCCCTCGTGCGCTCTCCTGTTCCGACCCTGCCGCTTACCGGAT
ACCTGTCCGCCTTTCTCCCTTCGGGAAGCGTGGCGCTTTCTCATAGCTCACGCTGTAGGTATCTCAGTTC
GGTGTAGGTCGTTCGCTCCAAGCTGGGCTGTGTGCACGAACCCCCCGTTCAGCCCGACCGCTGCGCCTTA
TCCGGTAACTATCGTCTTGAGTCCAACCCGGTAAGACACGACTTATCGCCACTGGCAGCAGCCACTGGTA
ACAGGATTAGCAGAGCGAGGTATGTAGGCGGTGCTACAGAGTTCTTGAAGTGGTGGCCTAACTACGGCTA
CACTAGAAGAACAGTATTTGGTATCTGCGCTCTGCTGAAGCCAGTTACCTTCGGAAAAAGAGTTGGTAGC
TCTTGATCCGGCAAACAAACCACCGCTGGTAGCGGTGGTTTTTTTGTTTGCAAGCAGCAGATTACGCGCA
GAAAAAAAGGATCTCAAGAAGATCCTTTGATCTTTTCTACGGGGTCTGACGCTCAGTGGAACGAAAACTC
ACGTTAAGGGATTTTGGTCATGAGATTATCAAAAAGGATCTTCACCTAGATCCTTTTAAATTAAAAATGA
AGTTTTAAATCAATCTAAAGTATATATGAGTAAACTTGGTCTGACAGTTACCAATGCTTAATCAGTGAGG
CACCTATCTCAGCGATCTGTCTATTTCGTTCATCCATAGTTGCCTGACTCCCCGTCGTGTAGATAACTAC
GATACGGGAGGGCTTACCATCTGGCCCCAGTGCTGCAATGATACCGCGAGACCCACGCTCACCGGCTCCA
GATTTATCAGCAATAAACCAGCCAGCCGGAAGGGCCGAGCGCAGAAGTGGTCCTGCAACTTTATCCGCCT
CCATCCAGTCTATTAATTGTTGCCGGGAAGCTAGAGTAAGTAGTTCGCCAGTTAATAGTTTGCGCAACGT
TGTTGCCATTGCTACAGGCATCGTGGTGTCACGCTCGTCGTTTGGTATGGCTTCATTCAGCTCCGGTTCC
CAACGATCAAGGCGAGTTACATGATCCCCCATGTTGTGCAAAAAAGCGGTTAGCTCCTTCGGTCCTCCGA
TCGTTGTCAGAAGTAAGTTGGCCGCAGTGTTATCACTCATGGTTATGGCAGCACTGCATAATTCTCTTAC
TGTCATGCCATCCGTAAGATGCTTTTCTGTGACTGGTGAGTACTCAACCAAGTCATTCTGAGAATAGTGT
ATGCGGCGACCGAGTTGCTCTTGCCCGGCGTCAATACGGGATAATACCGCGCCACATAGCAGAACTTTAA
AAGTGCTCATCATTGGAAAACGTTCTTCGGGGCGAAAACTCTCAAGGATCTTACCGCTGTTGAGATCCAG
TTCGATGTAACCCACTCGTGCACCCAACTGATCTTCAGCATCTTTTACTTTCACCAGCGTTTCTGGGTGA
GCAAAAACAGGAAGGCAAAATGCCGCAAAAAAGGGAATAAGGGCGACACGGAAATGTTGAATACTCATAC
TCTTCCTTTTTCAATATTATTGAAGCATTTATCAGGGTTATTGTCTCATGAGCGGATACATATTTGAATG
TATTTAGAAAAATAAACAAATAGGGGTTCCGCGCACATTTCCCCGAAAAGTGCCACCTG
[124 nt withheld, positions 4960-5083]
C
[91 nt withheld, positions 5085-5175]
A
[49 nt withheld, positions 5177-5225]
CCTTTGACGTTGGAGTCCACGTTCTTT
[37 nt withheld, positions 5253-5289]
ACCCTATCTCGGTCTATTCTTTTGATTTATAAGGGATTTTGCCGATTTCGGCCTATTGGTTAAAAAATGA
GCTGATTTAACAAAAATTTAACGCGAATTTTAACAAAATATTAACGCTTACAATTTCCATTCGCCATTCA
GGCTGCGCAACTGTTGGGAAGGGCGATC
